>Addgene plasmid #70103 | pEYFP-C1-hSERT | depositor full sequence | sequence record 127692 | Full plasmid sequence
CGCTCCCGATTCGCAGCGCATCGCCTTCTATCGCCTTCTTGACGAGTTCTTCTGAGCGGGACTCTGGGGT
TCGAAATGACCGACCAAGCGACGCCCAACCTGCCATCACGAGATTTCGATTCCACCGCCGCCTTCTATGA
AAGGTTGGGCTTCGGAATCGTTTTCCGGGACGCCGGCTGGATGATCCTCCAGCGCGGGGATCTCATGCTG
GAGTTCTTCGCCCACCCTAGGGGGAGGCTAACTGAAACACGGAAGGAGACAATACCGGAAGGAACCCGCG
CTATGACGGCAATAAAAAGACAGAATAAAACGCACGGTGTTGGGTCGTTTGTTCATAAACGCGGGGTTCG
GTCCCAGGGCTGGCACTCTGTCGATACCCCACCGAGACCCCATTGGGGCCAATACGCCCGCGTTTCTTCC
TTTTCCCCACCCCACCCCCCAAGTTCGGGTGAAGGCCCAGGGCTCGCAGCCAACGTCGGGGCGGCAGGCC
CTGCCATAGCCTCAGGTTACTCATATATACTTTAGATTGATTTAAAACTTCATTTTTAATTTAAAAGGAT
CTAGGTGAAGATCCTTTTTGATAATCTCATGACCAAAATCCCTTAACGTGAGTTTTCGTTCCACTGAGCG
TCAGACCCCGTAGAAAAGATCAAAGGATCTTCTTGAGATCCTTTTTTTCTGCGCGTAATCTGCTGCTTGC
AAACAAAAAAACCACCGCTACCAGCGGTGGTTTGTTTGCCGGATCAAGAGCTACCAACTCTTTTTCCGAA
GGTAACTGGCTTCAGCAGAGCGCAGATACCAAATACTGTCCTTCTAGTGTAGCCGTAGTTAGGCCACCAC
TTCAAGAACTCTGTAGCACCGCCTACATACCTCGCTCTGCTAATCCTGTTACCAGTGGCTGCTGCCAGTG
GCGATAAGTCGTGTCTTACCGGGTTGGACTCAAGACGATAGTTACCGGATAAGGCGCAGCGGTCGGGCTG
AACGGGGGGTTCGTGCACACAGCCCAGCTTGGAGCGAACGACCTACACCGAACTGAGATACCTACAGCGT
GAGCTATGAGAAAGCGCCACGCTTCCCGAAGGGAGAAAGGCGGACAGGTATCCGGTAAGCGGCAGGGTCG
GAACAGGAGAGCGCACGAGGGAGCTTCCAGGGGGAAACGCCTGGTATCTTTATAGTCCTGTCGGGTTTCG
CCACCTCTGACTTGAGCGTCGATTTTTGTGATGCTCGTCAGGGGGGCGGAGCCTATGGAAAAACGCCAGC
AACGCGGCCTTTTTACGGTTCCTGGCCTTTTGCTGGCCTTTTGCTCACATGTTCTTTCCTGCGTTATCCC
CTGATTCTGTGGATAACCGTATTACCGCCATGCATTAGTTATTAATAGTAATCAATTACGGGGTCATTAG
TTCATAGCCCATATATGGAGTTCCGCGTTACATAACTTACGGTAAATGGCCCGCCTGGCTGACCGCCCAA
CGACCCCCGCCCATTGACGTCAATAATGACGTATGTTCCCATAGTAACGCCAATAGGGACTTTCCATTGA
CGTCAATGGGTGGAGTATTTACGGTAAACTGCCCACTTGGCAGTACATCAAGTGTATCATATGCCAAGTA
CGCCCCCTATTGACGTCAATGACGGTAAATGGCCCGCCTGGCATTATGCCCAGTACATGACCTTATGGGA
CTTTCCTACTTGGCAGTACATCTACGTATTAGTCATCGCTATTACCATGGTGATGCGGTTTTGGCAGTAC
ATCAATGGGCGTGGATAGCGGTTTGACTCACGGGGATTTCCAAGTCTCCACCCCATTGACGTCAATGGGA
GTTTGTTTTGGCACCAAAATCAACGGGACTTTCCAAAATGTCGTAACAACTCCGCCCCATTGACGCAAAT
GGGCGGTAGGCGTGTACGGTGGGAGGTCTATATAAGCAGAGCTGGTTTAGTGAACCGTCAGATCCGCTAG
CGCTACCGGTCGCCACCATGGTGAGCAAGGGCGAGGAGCTGTTCACCGGGGTGGTGCCCATCCTGGTCGA
GCTGGACGGCGACGTAAACGGCCACAAGTTCAGCGTGTCCGGCGAGGGCGAGGGCGATGCCACCTACGGC
AAGCTGACCCTGAAGTTCATCTGCACCACCGGCAAGCTGCCCGTGCCCTGGCCCACCCTCGTGACCACCT
TCGGCTACGGCCTGCAGTGCTTCGCCCGCTACCCCGACCACATGAAGCAGCACGACTTCTTCAAGTCCGC
CATGCCCGAAGGCTACGTCCAGGAGCGCACCATCTTCTTCAAGGACGACGGCAACTACAAGACCCGCGCC
GAGGTGAAGTTCGAGGGCGACACCCTGGTGAACCGCATCGAGCTGAAGGGCATCGACTTCAAGGAGGACG
GCAACATCCTGGGGCACAAGCTGGAGTACAACTACAACAGCCACAACGTCTATATCATGGCCGACAAGCA
GAAGAACGGCATCAAGGTGAACTTCAAGATCCGCCACAACATCGAGGACGGCAGCGTGCAGCTCGCCGAC
CACTACCAGCAGAACACCCCCATCGGCGACGGCCCCGTGCTGCTGCCCGACAACCACTACCTGAGCTACC
AGTCCGCCCTGAGCAAAGACCCCAACGAGAAGCGCGATCACATGGTCCTGCTGGAGTTCGTGACCGCCGC
CGGGATCACTCTCGGCATGGACGAGCTGTACAAGTCCGGACTCAGATCTCGAGCCATGGAGACGACGCCC
TTGAATTCTCAGAAGCAGCTATCAGCGTGTGAAGATGGAGAAGATTGTCAGGAAAACGGAGTTCTACAGA
AGGTTGTTCCCACCCCAGGGGACAAAGTGGAGTCCGGGCAAATATCCAATGGGTACTCAGCAGTTCCAAG
TCCTGGTGCGGGAGATGACACACGGCACTCTATCCCAGCGACCACCACCACCCTAGTGGCTGAGCTTCAT
CAAGGGGAACGGGAGACCTGGGGCAAGAAGGTGGATTTCCTTCTCTCAGTGATTGGCTATGCTGTGGACC
TGGGCAATGTCTGGCGCTTCCCCTACATATGTTACCAGAATGGAGGGGGGGCATTCCTCCTCCCCTACAC
CATCATGGCCATTTTTGGGGGAATCCCGCTCTTTTACATGGAGCTCGCACTGGGACAGTACCACCGAAAT
GGATGCATTTCAATATGGAGGAAAATCTGCCCGATTTTCAAAGGGATTGGTTATGCCATCTGCATCATTG
CCTTTTACATTGCTTCCTACTACAACACCATCATGGCCTGGGCGCTATACTACCTCATCTCCTCCTTCAC
GGACCAGCTGCCCTGGACCAGCTGCAAGAACTCCTGGAACACTGGCAACTGCACCAATTACTTCTCCGAG
GACAACATCACCTGGACCCTCCATTCCACGTCCCCTGCTGAAGAATTTTACACGCGCCACGTCCTGCAGA
TCCACCGGTCTAAGGGGCTCCAGGACCTGGGGGGCATCAGCTGGCAGCTGGCCCTCTGCATCATGCTGAT
CTTCACTGTTATCTACTTCAGCATCTGGAAAGGCGTCAAGACCTCTGGCAAGGTGGTGTGGGTGACAGCC
ACCTTCCCTTATATCATCCTTTCTGTCCTGCTGGTGAGGGGTGCCACCCTCCCTGGAGCCTGGAGGGGTG
TTCTCTTCTACTTGAAACCCAATTGGCAGAAACTCCTGGAGACAGGGGTGTGGATAGATGCAGCCGCTCA
GATCTTCTTCTCTCTTGGTCCGGGCTTTGGGGTCCTGCTGGCTTTTGCTAGCTACAACAAGTTCAACAAC
AACTGCTACCAAGATGCCCTGGTGACCAGCGTGGTGAACTGCATGACGAGCTTCGTTTCGGGATTTGTCA
TCTTCACAGTGCTCGGTTACATGGCTGAGATGAGGAATGAAGATGTGTCTGAGGTGGCCAAAGACGCAGG
TCCCAGCCTCCTCTTCATCACGTATGCAGAAGCGATAGCCAACATGCCAGCGTCCACTTTCTTTGCCATC
ATCTTCTTTCTGATGTTAATCACGCTGGGCTTGGACAGCACGTTTGCAGGCTTGGAGGGGGTGATCACGG
CTGTGCTGGATGAGTTCCCACACGTCTGGGCCAAGCGCCGGGAGCGGTTCGTGCTCGCCGTGGTCATCAC
CTGCTTCTTTGGATCCCTGGTCACCCTGACTTTTGGAGGGGCCTACGTGGTGAAGCTGCTGGAGGAGTAT
GCCACGGGGCCCGCAGTGCTCACTGTCGCGCTGATCGAAGCAGTCGCTGTGTCTTGGTTCTATGGCATCA
CTCAGTTCTGCAGGGACGTGAAGGAAATGCTCGGCTTCAGCCCGGGGTGGTTCTGGAGGATCTGCTGGGT
GGCCATCAGCCCTCTGTTTCTCCTGTTCATCATTTGCAGTTTTCTGATGAGCCCGCCACAACTACGACTT
TTCCAATATAATTATCCTTACTGGAGTATCATCTTGGGTTACTGCATAGGAACCTCATCTTTCATTTGCA
TCCCCACATATATAGCTTATCGGTTGATCATCACTCCAGGGACATTTAAAGAGCGTATTATTAAAAGTAT
TACCCCAGAAACACCAACAGAAATTCCTTGTGGGGACATCCGCTTGAATGCTGTGTAAAAGCTTCGAATT
CTGCAGTCGACGGTACCGCGGGCCCGGGATCCACCGGATCTAGATAACTGATCATAATCAGCCATACCAC
ATTTGTAGAGGTTTTACTTGCTTTAAAAAACCTCCCACACCTCCCCCTGAACCTGAAACATAAAATGAAT
GCAATTGTTGTTGTTAACTTGTTTATTGCAGCTTATAATGGTTACAAATAAAGCAATAGCATCACAAATT
TCACAAATAAAGCATTTTTTTCACTGCATTCTAGTTGTGGTTTGTCCAAACTCATCAATGTATCTTAAGG
CGTAAATTGTAAGCGTTAATATTTTGTTAAAATTCGCGTTAAATTTTTGTTAAATCAGCTCATTTTTTAA
CCAATAGGCCGAAATCGGCAAAATCCCTTATAAATCAAAAGAATAGACCGAGATAGGGT
[37 nt withheld, positions 5030-5066]
AAAGAACGTGGACTCCAACGTCAAAGG
[49 nt withheld, positions 5094-5142]
T
[91 nt withheld, positions 5144-5234]
G
[124 nt withheld, positions 5236-5359]
CAGGTGGCACTTTTCGGGGAAATGTGCGCGGAACCCCTATTTGTTTATTTTTCTAAATACATTCAAATAT
GTATCCGCTCATGAGACAATAACCCTGATAAATGCTTCAATAATATTGAAAAAGGAAGAGTCCTGAGGCG
GAAAGAACCAGCTGTGGAATGTGTGTCAGTTAGGGTGTGGAAAGTCCCCAGGCTCCCCAGCAGGCAGAAG
TATGCAAAGCATGCATCTCAATTAGTCAGCAACCAGGTGTGGAAAGTCCCCAGGCTCCCCAGCAGGCAGA
AGTATGCAAAGCATGCATCTCAATTAGTCAGCAACCATAGTCCCGCCCCTAACTCCGCCCATCCCGCCCC
TAACTCCGCCCAGTTCCGCCCATTCTCCGCCCCATGGCTGACTAATTTTTTTTATTTATGCAGAGGCCGA
GGCCGCCTCGGCCTCTGAGCTATTCCAGAAGTAGTGAGGAGGCTTTTTTGGAGGCCTAGGCTTTTGCAAA
GATCGATCAAGAGACAGGATGAGGATCGTTTCGCATGATTGAACAAGATGGATTGCACGCAGGTTCTCCG
GCCGCTTGGGTGGAGAGGCTATTCGGCTATGACTGGGCACAACAGACAATCGGCTGCTCTGATGCCGCCG
TGTTCCGGCTGTCAGCGCAGGGGCGCCCGGTTCTTTTTGTCAAGACCGACCTGTCCGGTGCCCTGAATGA
ACTGCAAGACGAGGCAGCGCGGCTATCGTGGCTGGCCACGACGGGCGTTCCTTGCGCAGCTGTGCTCGAC
GTTGTCACTGAAGCGGGAAGGGACTGGCTGCTATTGGGCGAAGTGCCGGGGCAGGATCTCCTGTCATCTC
ACCTTGCTCCTGCCGAGAAAGTATCCATCATGGCTGATGCAATGCGGCGGCTGCATACGCTTGATCCGGC
TACCTGCCCATTCGACCACCAAGCGAAACATCGCATCGAGCGAGCACGTACTCGGATGGAAGCCGGTCTT
GTCGATCAGGATGATCTGGACGAAGAGCATCAGGGGCTCGCGCCAGCCGAACTGTTCGCCAGGCTCAAGG
CGAGCATGCCCGACGGCGAGGATCTCGTCGTGACCCATGGCGATGCCTGCTTGCCGAATATCATGGTGGA
AAATGGCCGCTTTTCTGGATTCATCGACTGTGGCCGGCTGGGTGTGGCGGACCGCTATCAGGACATAGCG
TTGGCTACCCGTGATATTGCTGAAGAGCTTGGCGGCGAATGGGCTGACCGCTTCCTCGTGCTTTACGGTA
TCGC
Features (pLannotate 1.2.2; 16 found; start..end, strand, type, name):
     76..228     +  CDS            ble (fragment): BLE_KLEPN - Experimental evidence at protein level: Swiss-Prot protein existence level 1. Binding protein with a strong affinity to the bleomycin family of antibiotics. Binds to CL990; an antimitotic-antibiotic compound. From Klebsiella pneumoniae.
    287..334     +  polyA_signal   HSV TK poly(A) signal: herpes simplex virus thymidine kinase polyadenylation signal (Cole and Stacy, 1985)
    425..441     -  polyA_signal   bGH poly(A) signal (fragment): bovine growth hormone polyadenylation signal
    663..1251    +  rep_origin     ori: high-copy-number ColE1/pMB1/pBR322/pUC origin of replication
   1426..1729    +  enhancer       CMV enhancer: human cytomegalovirus immediate early enhancer
   1730..1933    +  promoter       CMV promoter: human cytomegalovirus (CMV) immediate early promoter
   1978..2694    +  CDS            EYFP: EYFP is a basic (constitutively fluorescent) green/yellow fluorescent protein published in 1996, derived from Aequorea victoria. It is reported to be a very rapidly-maturing weak dimer with high acid sensitivity.
   2695..2714    +  misc_feature   MCS (fragment): multiple cloning site
   2716..4605    +  CDS            SLC6A4: SC6A4_HUMAN - Also known as HTT, SERT. Experimental evidence at protein level: Swiss-Prot protein existence level 1. Serotonin transporter whose primary function in the central nervous system involves the regulation of serotonergic signaling via transport of serotonin molecules from the synaptic cleft back into the pre-synaptic terminal for re-utilization. Plays a key role in mediating regulation of the availability of serotonin to other receptors of serotonergic systems. Terminates the action of serotonin and recycles it in a sodium-dependent manner. From Homo sapiens (Human).
   4609..4652    +  misc_feature   MCS (fragment): multiple cloning site
   4669..4753    +  CDS            large T antigen (fragment): large T antigen from SV40 (simian virus 40)
   4776..4897    +  polyA_signal   SV40 poly(A) signal: SV40 polyadenylation signal
   4931..5359    -  rep_origin     f1 ori (sequence partly withheld): f1 bacteriophage origin of replication; arrow indicates direction of (+) strand synthesis
   5386..5490    +  promoter       AmpR promoter: bla
   5492..5849    +  promoter       SV40 promoter: SV40 enhancer and early promoter
   5884..55      +  CDS            NeoR/KanR (across the origin): aminoglycoside phosphotransferase from Tn5; aph(3')-II (or nptII); confers resistance to neomycin, kanamycin, and G418 (Geneticin®)
