[The description below was written by a language model from this plasmid's Addgene catalogue record and pLannotate feature annotations shown in this document.]
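Description:
pEYFP-C1-hSERT is a mammalian expression plasmid built on the Clontech pEYFP-C1 backbone that produces the human serotonin transporter (SERT, encoded by SLC6A4) fused at its N terminus to enhanced yellow fluorescent protein. The SERT coding sequence was inserted between the XhoI and HindIII sites of the multiple cloning site, directly downstream of the EYFP open reading frame. The human cytomegalovirus immediate early enhancer and promoter therefore drive a single EYFP-SERT fusion transcript, which is terminated by the SV40 polyadenylation signal. The full sequence record is about 6.6 kb. This matches the figure the catalogue lists as the backbone size without insert, so that figure appears to describe the complete plasmid.

The plasmid replicates in E. coli at high copy from a ColE1/pUC-type origin, and it also carries an f1 phage origin. A single Tn5 aminoglycoside phosphotransferase gene (NeoR/KanR) provides selection in both hosts. A bacterial bla-type promoter expresses it for kanamycin resistance, and the adjacent SV40 enhancer and early promoter expresses it in mammalian cells for G418 selection of stable lines, with the HSV thymidine kinase poly(A) signal downstream. The short ble, bGH poly(A) and SV40 large T antigen fragments in the annotation are partial matches, most likely residual backbone sequence rather than functional elements.

The fluorescent tag allows the transporter's expression, trafficking and membrane localization to be followed in transfected cells. The associated publication concerns the role of monoamine transporter N termini in the action of amphetamines.
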