Addgene plasmid #70103: pEYFP-C1-hSERT
Purpose: mammalian expression of hSERT with N-terminal YFP fusion
Depositing lab: Harald Sitte. Depositing organization: Medical University of Vienna. Publication: The N terminus of monoamine transporters is a lever required for the action of amphetamines. Sucic S, Dallinger S, Zdrazil B, Weissensteiner R, Jorgensen TN, Holy M, Kudlacek O, Seidel S, Cha JH, Gether U, Newman AH, Ecker GF, Freissmuth M, Sitte HH. J Biol Chem. 2010 Apr 2;285(14):10924-38. doi: 10.1074/jbc.M109.083154. Epub 2010 Jan 29. PubMed 20118234.
Backbone
  Vector backbone: pEYFP-C1
  Backbone manufacturer: Clontech
  Backbone size w/o insert (bp): 6600
  Vector type: Mammalian Expression
  Selectable markers: Neomycin (select with G418)
Growth in bacteria
  Bacterial resistance: Kanamycin, 50 μg/mL
  Growth temperature: 37°C
  Growth strain: DH5alpha
  Copy number: High Copy
Gene/Insert
  Gene/Insert name: SERT
  Species: H. sapiens (human)
  Entrez Gene: SLC6A4 (a.k.a. 5-HTT, 5-HTTLPR, 5HTT, HTT, OCD1, SERT, SERT1, hSERT)
  Promoter: CMV
  Tag / fusion protein: EYFP (N terminal on backbone)
  Cloning method: Restriction Enzyme; 5′ cloning site XhoI (not destroyed); 3′ cloning site HindIII (not destroyed)
  Sequencing primers: 5′ EGFP-C; 3′ SV40pA-R
Terms and licenses: Academic/Nonprofit Terms; Industry Terms: Not Available to Industry
How to cite: pEYFP-C1-hSERT was a gift from Harald Sitte (Addgene plasmid # 70103 ; http://n2t.net/addgene:70103 ; RRID:Addgene_70103)
