>Addgene plasmid #70103 | pEYFP-C1-hSERT | addgene partial sequence | sequence record 127658 | pEGFP-R 5'-acctctacaaatgtggtatg-3'
CTAGATCCGGTGGATCCCGGGCCCGCGGTACCGTCGACTGCAGAATTCGAAGCTTTTACACAGCATTCAA
GCGGATGTCCCCACAAGGAATTTCTGTTGGTGTTTCTGGGGTAATACTTTTAATAATACGCTCTTTAAAT
GTCCCTGGAGTGATGATCAACCGATAAGCTATATATGTGGGGATGCAAATGAAAGATGAGGTTCCTATGC
AGTAACCCAAGATGATACTCCAGTAAGGATAATTATATTGGAAAAGTCGTAGTTGTGGCGGGCTCATCAG
AAAACTGCAAATGATGAACAGGAGAAACAGAGGGCTGATGGCCACCCAGCAGATCCTCCAGAACCACCCC
GGGCTGAAGCCGAGCATTTCCTTCACGTCCCTGCAGAACTGAGTGATGCCATAGAACCAAGACACAGCGA
CTGCTTCGATCAGCGCGACAGTGAGCACTGCGGGCCCCGTGGCATACTCCTCCAGCAGCTTCACCACGTA
GGCCCCTCCAAAAGTCAGGGTGACCAGGGATCCAAAGAAGCAGGTGATGACCACGGCGAGCACGAACCGC
TCCCGGCGCTTGGCCCAGACGTGTGGGAACTCATCCAGCACAGCCGTGATCACCCCCTCCAAGCCTGCAA
ACGTGCTGTCCAAGCCCAGCGTGATTAACATCAGAAAGAAGATGATGGCAAAGAAAGTGGACGCTGGCAT
GTTGGCTATCGCTTCTGCATACGTGATGAAGAGGAGGCTGGGACCTGCGTCTTTGGCCACCTCAGACACA
TCTTCATTCCTCATCTCAGCCATGTAACCGAGCACTGTGAAGATGACAAATCCCGAAACGAAGCTCGTCA
TGCAGTTCACCACGCTGGTCACCAGGGCATCTTGGTAGCAGTTGTTGTTGAACTTGTTGTAGCTAGCAAA
AGCCAGCAGGACCCCAAAGCCCGGACCAAGAGAGAAGAAGATCTGAGCGGCTGCATCTATCCACACCCCT
GTCTCCAGGAGTTTCTGCCAATTGGGTTTCAAGTAGAAGAGAACACCCC
