>Addgene plasmid #70103 | pEYFP-C1-hSERT | addgene partial sequence | sequence record 127663 | CMV-F 5'-CGCAAATGGGCGGTAGGCGTG-3'
AGCAGAGCTGGTTTAGTGAACCGTCAGATCCGCTAGCGCTACCGGTCGCCACCATGGTGAGCAAGGGCGA
GGAGCTGTTCACCGGGGTGGTGCCCATCCTGGTCGAGCTGGACGGCGACGTAAACGGCCACAAGTTCAGC
GTGTCCGGCGAGGGCGAGGGCGATGCCACCTACGGCAAGCTGACCCTGAAGTTCATCTGCACCACCGGCA
AGCTGCCCGTGCCCTGGCCCACCCTCGTGACCACCTTCGGCTACGGCCTGCAGTGCTTCGCCCGCTACCC
CGACCACATGAAGCAGCACGACTTCTTCAAGTCCGCCATGCCCGAAGGCTACGTCCAGGAGCGCACCATC
TTCTTCAAGGACGACGGCAACTACAAGACCCGCGCCGAGGTGAAGTTCGAGGGCGACACCCTGGTGAACC
GCATCGAGCTGAAGGGCATCGACTTCAAGGAGGACGGCAACATCCTGGGGCACAAGCTGGAGTACAACTA
CAACAGCCACAACGTCTATATCATGGCCGACAAGCAGAAGAACGGCATCAAGGTGAACTTCAAGATCCGC
CACAACATCGAGGACGGCAGCGTGCAGCTCGCCGACCACTACCAGCAGAACACCCCCATCGGCGACGGCC
CCGTGCTGCTGCCCGACAACCACTACCTGAGCTACCAGTCCGCCCTGAGCAAAGACCCCAACGAGAAGCG
CGATCACATGGTCCTGCTGGAGTTCGTGACCGCCGCCGGGATCACTCTCGGCATGGACGAGCTGTACAAG
TCCGGACTCAGATCTCGAGCCATGGAGACGACGCCCTTGAATTCTCAGAAGCAGCTATCAGCGTGTGAAG
ATGGAGAAGATTGTCAGGAAAACGGAGTTCTACAGAAGGTTGTTCCCACCCCAGGGGACAAAGTGGAGTC
CGGGCAAATATCCAATGGGTACTCAGCAGTTCCAAGTCCTGGTGCGGGAGATGACACACGGCACTCTATC
CCAGCGACCACCACCACCCTAGTGGCTGAGCTTCATCAAGGGGAACGGGAGACCTGGGGCAAGAAGGTGG
ATTTCCTTCTCTCAGTGATTGGCT
