>Addgene plasmid #70103 | pEYFP-C1-hSERT | addgene partial sequence | sequence record 127666 | EGFP-C 5'-CATGGTCCTGCTGGAGTTCGTG-3'
GGCATGGACGAGCTGTACAAGTCCGGACTCAGATCTCGAGCCATGGAGACGACGCCCTTGAATTCTCAGA
AGCAGCTATCAGCGTGTGAAGATGGAGAAGATTGTCAGGAAAACGGAGTTCTACAGAAGGTTGTTCCCAC
CCCAGGGGACAAAGTGGAGTCCGGGCAAATATCCAATGGGTACTCAGCAGTTCCAAGTCCTGGTGCGGGA
GATGACACACGGCACTCTATCCCAGCGACCACCACCACCCTAGTGGCTGAGCTTCATCAAGGGGAACGGG
AGACCTGGGGCAAGAAGGTGGATTTCCTTCTCTCAGTGATTGGCTATGCTGTGGACCTGGGCAATGTCTG
GCGCTTCCCCTACATATGTTACCAGAATGGAGGGGGGGCATTCCTCCTCCCCTACACCATCATGGCCATT
TTTGGGGGAATCCCGCTCTTTTACATGGAGCTCGCACTGGGACAGTACCACCGAAATGGATGCATTTCAA
TATGGAGGAAAATCTGCCCGATTTTCAAAGGGATTGGTTATGCCATCTGCATCATTGCCTTTTACATTGC
TTCCTACTACAACACCATCATGGCCTGGGCGCTATACTACCTCATCTCCTCCTTCACGGACCAGCTGCCC
TGGACCAGCTGCAAGAACTCCTGGAACACTGGCAACTGCACCAATTACTTCTCCGAGGACAACATCACCT
GGACCCTCCATTCCACGTCCCCTGCTGAAGAATTTTACACGCGCCACGTCCTGCAGATCCACCGGTCTAA
GGGGCTCCAGGACCTGGGGGGCATCAGCTGGCAGCTGGCCCTCTGCATCATGCTGATCTTCACTGTTATC
TACTTCAGCATCTGGAAAGGCGTCAAGACCTCTGGCAAGGTGGTGTGGGTGACAGCCACCTTCCCTTATA
TCATCCTTTCTGTCCTGCTGGTGAGGGGTGCCACCCTCCCTGGAGCCTGGAGGGGTGTTCTCTTCTACTT
GAAACCCAATTGGCAGAAACTCCTGGAGACAGGGGTGTGGATAGATGCAGCCGCTCAGATCTTCTT
